>Addgene plasmid #86768 | pcsII-pb4-flag | addgene full sequence | sequence record 170544 | Addgene NGS Result
GACATTGATTATTGACTAGTTATTAATAGTAATCAATTACGGGGTCATTAGTTCATAGCCCATATATGGA
GTTCCGCGTTACATAACTTACGGTAAATGGCCCGCCTGGCTGACCGCCCAACGACCCCCGCCCATTGACG
TCAATAATGACGTATGTTCCCATAGTAACGCCAATAGGGACTTTCCATTGACGTCAATGGGTGGAGTATT
TACGGTAAACTGCCCACTTGGCAGTACATCAAGTGTATCATATGCCAAGTACGCCCCCTATTGACGTCAA
TGACGGTAAATGGCCCGCCTGGCATTATGCCCAGTACATGACCTTATGGGACTTTCCTACTTGGCAGTAC
ATCTACGTATTAGTCATCGCTATTACCATGGTGATGCGGTTTTGGCAGTACATCAATGGGCGTGGATAGC
GGTTTGACTCACGGGGATTTCCAAGTCTCCACCCCATTGACGTCAATGGGAGTTTGTTTTGGCACCAAAA
TCAACGGGACTTTCCAAAATGTCGTAACAACTCCGCCCCATTGACGCAAATGGGCGGTAGGCGTGTACGG
TGGGAGGTCTATATAAGCAGCGCGTTTTGCCTGTACTGGGTCTCTCTGGTTAGACCAGATCTGAGCCTGG
GAGCTCTCTGGCTAACTAGGGAACCCACTGCTTAAGCCTCAATAAAGCTTGCCTTGAGTGCTTCAAGTAG
TGTGTGCCCGTCTGTTGTGTGACTCTGGTAACTAGAGATCCCTCAGACCCTTTTAGTCAGTGTGGAAAAT
CTCTAGCAGTGGCGCCCGAACAGGGACTTGAAAGCGAAAGGGAAACCAGAGGAGCTCTCTCGACGCAGGA
CTCGGCTTGCTGAAGCGCGCACGGCAAGAGGCGAGGGGCGGCGACTGGTGAGTACGCCAAAAATTTTGAC
TAGCGGAGGCTAGAAGGAGAGAGATGGGTGCGAGAGCGTCAGTATTAAGCGGGGGAGAATTAGATCGCGA
TGGGAAAAAATTCGGTTAAGGCCAGGGGGAAAGAAAAAATATAAATTAAAACATATAGTATGGGCAAGCA
GGGAGCTAGAACGATTCGCAGTTAATCCTGGCCTGTTAGAAACATCAGAAGGCTGTAGACAAATACTGGG
ACAGCTACAACCATCCCTTCAGACAGGATCAGAAGAACTTAGATCATTATATAATACAGTAGCAACCCTC
TATTGTGTGCATCAAAGGATAGAGATAAAAGACACCAAGGAAGCTTTAGACAAGATAGAGGAAGAGCAAA
ACAAAAGTAAGACCACCGCACAGCAAGGGCCGCTGATCTTCAGACCTGGAGGAGGAGATATGAGGGACAA
TTGGAGAAGTGAATTATATAAATATAAAGTAGTAAAAATTGAACCATTAGGAGTAGCACCCACCAAGGCA
AAGAGAAGAGTGGTGCAGAGAGAAAAAAGAGCAGTGGGAATAGGAGCTTTGTTCCTTGGGTTCTTGGGAG
CAGCAGGAAGCACTATGGGCGCAGCGTCAATGACGCTGACGGTACAGGCCAGACAATTATTGTCTGGTAT
AGTGCAGCAGCAGAACAATTTGCTGAGGGCTATTGAGGCGCAACAGCATCTGTTGCAACTCACAGTCTGG
GGCATCAAGCAGCTCCAGGCAAGAATCCTGGCTGTGGAAAGATACCTAAAGGATCAACAGCTCCTGGGGA
TTTGGGGTTGCTCTGGAAAACTCATTTGCACCACTGCTGTGCCTTGGAATGCTAGTTGGAGTAATAAATC
TCTGGAACAGATTTGGAATCACACGACCTGGATGGAGTGGGACAGAGAAATTAACAATTACACAAGCTTA
ATACACTCCTTAATTGAAGAATCGCAAAACCAGCAAGAAAAGAATGAACAAGAATTATTGGAATTAGATA
AATGGGCAAGTTTGTGGAATTGGTTTAACATAACAAATTGGCTGTGGTATATAAAATTATTCATAATGAT
AGTAGGAGGCTTGGTAGGTTTAAGAATAGTTTTTGCTGTACTTTCTATAGTGAATAGAGTTAGGCAGGGA
TATTCACCATTATCGTTTCAGACCCACCTCCCAACCCCGAGGGGACCCGACAGGCCCGAAGGAATAGAAG
AAGAAGGTGGAGAGAGAGACAGAGACAGATCCATTCGATTAGTGAACGGATCTACAAATGGCAGTATTCA
TCCACAATTTTAAAAGAAAAGGGGGGATTGGGGGGTACAGTGCAGGGGAAAGAATAGTAGACATAATAGC
AACAGACATACAAACTAAAGAATTACAAAAACAAATTACAAAAATTCAAAATTTTCGGGTTTATTACAGG
GACAGCAGAAATTCACTTTGAATTAATTCAAGCTTCGTGAGGCTCCGGTGCCCGTCAGTGGGCAGAGCGC
ACATCGCCCACAGTCCCCGAGAAGTTGGGGGGAGGGGTCGGCAATTGAACCGGTGCCTAGAGAAGGTGGC
GCGGGGTAAACTGGGAAAGTGATGTCGTGTACTGGCTCCGCCTTTTTCCCGAGGGTGGGGGAGAACCGTA
TATAAGTGCAGTAGTCGCCGTGAACGTTCTTTTTCGCAACGGGTTTGCCGCCAGAACACAGGTAAGTGCC
GTGTGTGGTTCCCGCGGGCCTGGCCTCTTTACGGGTTATGGCCCTTGCGTGCCTTGAATTACTTCCACCT
GGCTCCAGTACGTGATTCTTGATCCCGAGCTGGAGCCAGGGGCGGGCCTTGCGCTTTAGGAGCCCCTTCG
CCTCGTGCTTGAGTTGAGGCCTGGCCTGGGCGCTGGGGCCGCCGCGTGCGAATCTGGTGGCACCTTCGCG
CCTGTCTCGCTGCTTTCGATAAGTCTCTAGCCATTTAAAATTTTTGATGACCTGCTGCGACGCTTTTTTT
CTGGCAAGATAGTCTTGTAAATGCGGGCCAGGATCTGCACACTGGTATTTCGGTTTTTGGGGCCGCGGGC
GGCGACGGGGCCCGTGCGTCCCAGCGCACATGTTCGGCGAGGCGGGGCCTGCGAGCGCGGCCACCGAGAA
TCGGACGGGGGTAGTCTCAAGCTGGCCGGCCTGCTCTGGTGCCTGGCCTCGCGCCGCCGTGTATCGCCCC
GCCCTGGGCGGCAAGGCTGGCCCGGTCGGCACCAGTTGCGTGAGCGGAAAGATGGCCGCTTCCCGGCCCT
GCTCCAGGGGGCTCAAAATGGAGGACGCGGCGCTCGGGAGAGCGGGCGGGTGAGTCACCCACACAAAGGA
AAGGGGCCTTTCCGTCCTCAGCCGTCGCTTCATGTGACTCCACGGAGTACCGGGCGCCGTCCAGGCACCT
CGATTAGTTCTGGAGCTTTTGGAGTACGTCGTCTTTAGGTTGGGGGGAGGGGTTTTATGCGATGGAGTTT
CCCCACACTGAGTGGGTGGAGACTGAAGTTAGGCCAGCTTGGCACTTGATGTAATTCTCCTTGGAATTTG
CCCTTTTTGAGTTTGGATCTTGGTTCATTCTCAAGCCTCAGACAGTGGTTCAAAGTTTTTTTCTTCCATT
TCAGGTGTCGTGAACACGCTACCGGTCTCGACC
[792 nt withheld, positions 3534-4325]
GACTACAAGGACGACGATGACAAGGCGGCCGCGGATCCTCTAGAGTTAACATCGAGGGATCAAGCTTATC
GATAATCAACCTCTGGATTACAAAATTTGTGAAAGATTGACTGGTATTCTTAACTATGTTGCTCCTTTTA
CGCTATGTGGATACGCTGCTTTAATGCCTTTGTATCATGCTATTGCTTCCCGTATGGCTTTCATTTTCTC
CTCCTTGTATAAATCCTGGTTGCTGTCTCTTTATGAGGAGTTGTGGCCCGTTGTCAGGCAACGTGGCGTG
GTGTGCACTGTGTTTGCTGACGCAACCCCCACTGGTTGGGGCATTGCCACCACCTGTCAGCTCCTTTCCG
GGACTTTCGCTTTCCCCCTCCCTATTGCCACGGCGGAACTCATCGCCGCCTGCCTTGCCCGCTGCTGGAC
AGGGGCTCGGCTGTTGGGCACTGACAATTCCGTGGTGTTGTCGGGGAAGCTGACGTCCTTTCCATGGCTG
CTCGCCTGTGTTGCCACCTGGATTCTGCGCGGGACGTCCTTCTGCTACGTCCCTTCGGCCCTCAATCCAG
CGGACCTTCCTTCCCGCGGCCTGCTGCCGGCTCTGCGGCCTCTTCCGCGTCTTCGCCTTCGCCCTCAGAC
GAGTCGGATCTCCCTTTGGGCCGCCTCCCCGCATCGATACCGTCGAGACCTAGAAAAACATGGAGCAATC
ACAAGTAGCAATACAGCAGCTACCAATGCTGATTGTGCCTGGCTAGAAGCACAAGAGGAGGAGGAGGTGG
GTTTTCCAGTCACACCTCAGGTACCTTTAAGACCAATGACTTACAAGGCAGCTGTAGATCTTAGCCACTT
TTTAAAAGAAAAGGGGGGACTGGAAGGGCTAATTCACTCCCAACGAAGACAAGATATCCTTGATCTGTGG
ATCTACCACACACAAGGCTACTTCCCTGATTGGCAGAACTACACACCAGGGCCAGGGATCAGATATCCAC
TGACCTTTGGATGGTGCTACAAGCTAGTACCAGTTGAGCAAGAGAAGGTAGAAGAAGCCAATGAAGGAGA
GAACACCCGCTTGTTACACCCTGTGAGCCTGCATGGGATGGATGACCCGGAGAGAGAAGTATTAGAGTGG
AGGTTTGACAGCCGCCTAGCATTTCATCACATGGCCCGAGAGCTGCATCCGGACTGTACTGGGTCTCTCT
GGTTAGACCAGATCTGAGCCTGGGAGCTCTCTGGCTAACTAGGGAACCCACTGCTTAAGCCTCAATAAAG
CTTGCCTTGAGTGCTTCAAGTAGTGTGTGCCCGTCTGTTGTGTGACTCTGGTAACTAGAGATCCCTCAGA
CCCTTTTAGTCAGTGTGGAAAATCTCTAGCAGGGCCCGTTTAAACCCGCTGATCAGCCTCGACTGTGCCT
TCTAGTTGCCAGCCATCTGTTGTTTGCCCCTCCCCCGTGCCTTCCTTGACCCTGGAAGGTGCCACTCCCA
CTGTCCTTTCCTAATAAAATGAGGAAATTGCATCGCATTGTCTGAGTAGGTGTCATTCTATTCTGGGGGG
TGGGGTGGGGCAGGACAGCAAGGGGGAGGATTGGGAAGACAATAGCAGGCATGCTGGGGATGCGGTGGGC
TCTATGGCTTCTGAGGCGGAAAGAACCAGCTGGGGCTCTAGGGGGTATCCCC
[124 nt withheld, positions 5988-6111]
C
[91 nt withheld, positions 6113-6203]
A
[49 nt withheld, positions 6205-6253]
CCTTTGACGTTGGAGTCCACGTTCTTT
[37 nt withheld, positions 6281-6317]
ACCCTATCTCGGTCTATTCTTTTGATTTATAAGGGATTTTGCCGATTTCGGCCTATTGGTTAAAAAATGA
GCTGATTTAACAAAAATTTAACGCGAATTAATTCTGTGGAATGTGTGTCAGTTAGGGTGTGGAAAGTCCC
CAGGCTCCCCAGCAGGCAGAAGTATGCAAAGCATGCATCTCAATTAGTCAGCAACCAGGTGTGGAAAGTC
CCCAGGCTCCCCAGCAGGCAGAAGTATGCAAAGCATGCATCTCAATTAGTCAGCAACCATAGTCCCGCCC
CTAACTCCGCCCATCCCGCCCCTAACTCCGCCCAGTTCCGCCCATTCTCCGCCCCATGGCTGACTAATTT
TTTTTATTTATGCAGAGGCCGAGGCCGCCTCTGCCTCTGAGCTATTCCAGAAGTAGTGAGGAGGCTTTTT
TGGAGGCCTAGGCTTTTGCAAAAAGCTCCCGGGAGCTTGTATATCCATTTTCGGATCTGATCAGCACGTG
TTGACAATTAATCATCGGCATAGTATATCGGCATAGTATAATACGACAAGGTGAGGAACTAAACCATGGC
CAAGTTGACCAGTGCCGTTCCGGTGCTCACCGCGCGCGACGTCGCCGGAGCGGTCGAGTTCTGGACCGAC
CGGCTCGGGTTCTCCCGGGACTTCGTGGAGGACGACTTCGCCGGTGTGGTCCGGGACGACGTGACCCTGT
TCATCAGCGCGGTCCAGGACCAGGTGGTGCCGGACAACACCCTGGCCTGGGTGTGGGTGCGCGGCCTGGA
CGAGCTGTACGCCGAGTGGTCGGAGGTCGTGTCCACGAACTTCCGGGACGCCTCCGGGCCGGCCATGACC
GAGATCGGCGAGCAGCCGTGGGGGCGGGAGTTCGCCCTGCGCGACCCGGCCGGCAACTGCGTGCACTTCG
TGGCCGAGGAGCAGGACTGACACGTGCTACGAGATTTCGATTCCACCGCCGCCTTCTATGAAAGGTTGGG
CTTCGGAATCGTTTTCCGGGACGCCGGCTGGATGATCCTCCAGCGCGGGGATCTCATGCTGGAGTTCTTC
GCCCACCCCAACTTGTTTATTGCAGCTTATAATGGTTACAAATAAAGCAATAGCATCACAAATTTCACAA
ATAAAGCATTTTTTTCACTGCATTCTAGTTGTGGTTTGTCCAAACTCATCAATGTATCTTATCATGTCTG
TATACCGTCGACCTCTAGCTAGAGCTTGGCGTAATCATGGTCATAGCTGTTTCCTGTGTGAAATTGTTAT
CCGCTCACAATTCCACACAACATACGAGCCGGAAGCATAAAGTGTAAAGCCTGGGGTGCCTAATGAGTGA
GCTAACTCACATTAATTGCGTTGCGCTCACTGCCCGCTTTCCAGTCGGGAAACCTGTCGTGCCAGCTGCA
TTAATGAATCGGCCAACGCGCGGGGAGAGGCGGTTTGCGTATTGGGCGCTCTTCCGCTTCCTCGCTCACT
GACTCGCTGCGCTCGGTCGTTCGGCTGCGGCGAGCGGTATCAGCTCACTCAAAGGCGGTAATACGGTTAT
CCACAGAATCAGGGGATAACGCAGGAAAGAACATGTGAGCAAAAGGCCAGCAAAAGGCCAGGAACCGTAA
AAAGGCCGCGTTGCTGGCGTTTTTCCATAGGCTCCGCCCCCCTGACGAGCATCACAAAAATCGACGCTCA
AGTCAGAGGTGGCGAAACCCGACAGGACTATAAAGATACCAGGCGTTTCCCCCTGGAAGCTCCCTCGTGC
GCTCTCCTGTTCCGACCCTGCCGCTTACCGGATACCTGTCCGCCTTTCTCCCTTCGGGAAGCGTGGCGCT
TTCTCATAGCTCACGCTGTAGGTATCTCAGTTCGGTGTAGGTCGTTCGCTCCAAGCTGGGCTGTGTGCAC
GAACCCCCCGTTCAGCCCGACCGCTGCGCCTTATCCGGTAACTATCGTCTTGAGTCCAACCCGGTAAGAC
ACGACTTATCGCCACTGGCAGCAGCCACTGGTAACAGGATTAGCAGAGCGAGGTATGTAGGCGGTGCTAC
AGAGTTCTTGAAGTGGTGGCCTAACTACGGCTACACTAGAAGAACAGTATTTGGTATCTGCGCTCTGCTG
AAGCCAGTTACCTTCGGAAAAAGAGTTGGTAGCTCTTGATCCGGCAAACAAACCACCGCTGGTAGCGGTG
GTTTTTTTGTTTGCAAGCAGCAGATTACGCGCAGAAAAAAAGGATCTCAAGAAGATCCTTTGATCTTTTC
TACGGGGTCTGACGCTCAGTGGAACGAAAACTCACGTTAAGGGATTTTGGTCATGAGATTATCAAAAAGG
ATCTTCACCTAGATCCTTTTAAATTAAAAATGAAGTTTTAAATCAATCTAAAGTATATATGAGTAAACTT
GGTCTGACAGTTACCAATGCTTAATCAGTGAGGCACCTATCTCAGCGATCTGTCTATTTCGTTCATCCAT
AGTTGCCTGACTCCCCGTCGTGTAGATAACTACGATACGGGAGGGCTTACCATCTGGCCCCAGTGCTGCA
ATGATACCGCGAGACCCACGCTCACCGGCTCCAGATTTATCAGCAATAAACCAGCCAGCCGGAAGGGCCG
AGCGCAGAAGTGGTCCTGCAACTTTATCCGCCTCCATCCAGTCTATTAATTGTTGCCGGGAAGCTAGAGT
AAGTAGTTCGCCAGTTAATAGTTTGCGCAACGTTGTTGCCATTGCTACAGGCATCGTGGTGTCACGCTCG
TCGTTTGGTATGGCTTCATTCAGCTCCGGTTCCCAACGATCAAGGCGAGTTACATGATCCCCCATGTTGT
GCAAAAAAGCGGTTAGCTCCTTCGGTCCTCCGATCGTTGTCAGAAGTAAGTTGGCCGCAGTGTTATCACT
CATGGTTATGGCAGCACTGCATAATTCTCTTACTGTCATGCCATCCGTAAGATGCTTTTCTGTGACTGGT
GAGTACTCAACCAAGTCATTCTGAGAATAGTGTATGCGGCGACCGAGTTGCTCTTGCCCGGCGTCAATAC
GGGATAATACCGCGCCACATAGCAGAACTTTAAAAGTGCTCATCATTGGAAAACGTTCTTCGGGGCGAAA
ACTCTCAAGGATCTTACCGCTGTTGAGATCCAGTTCGATGTAACCCACTCGTGCACCCAACTGATCTTCA
GCATCTTTTACTTTCACCAGCGTTTCTGGGTGAGCAAAAACAGGAAGGCAAAATGCCGCAAAAAAGGGAA
TAAGGGCGACACGGAAATGTTGAATACTCATACTCTTCCTTTTTCAATATTATTGAAGCATTTATCAGGG
TTATTGTCTCATGAGCGGATACATATTTGAATGTATTTAGAAAAATAAACAAATAGGGGTTCCGCGCACA
TTTCCCCGAAAAGTGCCACCTGACGTCGACGGATCGGGAGATCTCCCGATCCCCTATGGTGCACTCTCAG
TACAATCTGCTCTGATGCCGCATAGTTAAGCCAGTATCTGCTCCCTGCTTGTGTGTTGGAGGTCGCTGAG
TAGTGCGCGAGCAAAATTTAAGCTACAACAAGGCAAGGCTTGACCGACAATTGCATGAAGAATCTGCTTA
GGGTTAGGCGTTTTGCGCTGCTTCGCGATGTACGGGCCAGATATACGCGTT
Features (pLannotate 1.2.2; 30 found; start..end, strand, type, name):
      1..380     +  enhancer       CMV enhancer: human cytomegalovirus immediate early enhancer
    381..580     +  promoter       CMV promoter: human cytomegalovirus (CMV) immediate early promoter
    598..778     +  LTR            5' LTR (truncated): truncated 5' long terminal repeat (LTR) from HIV-1
    825..950     +  misc_feature   HIV-1 Ψ: packaging signal of human immunodeficiency virus type 1
    934..1272    +  CDS            HIV-1 gag (fragment): gag protein from human immunodeficiency virus 1; gag
   1442..1675    +  misc_feature   RRE: The Rev response element (RRE) of HIV-1 allows for Rev-dependent mRNA export from the nucleus to the cytoplasm.
   2052..2152    +  CDS            Rev (fragment): human immunodeficiency virus 1 (HIV-1) Rev protein; rev; enhances nuclear export of unspliced and incompletely spliced viral mRNAs
   2178..2295    +  misc_feature   cPPT/CTS: central polypurine tract and central termination sequence of HIV-1
   2351..3513    +  promoter       EF-1α promoter: strong constitutive promoter for human elongation factor EF-1α
   3534..4325    +  CDS            PSMB4 (sequence withheld): PSB4_HUMAN - Also known as PROS26. Experimental evidence at protein level: Swiss-Prot protein existence level 1. Non-catalytic component of the 20S core proteasome complex involved in the proteolytic degradation of most intracellular proteins. This complex plays numerous essential roles within the cell by associating with different regulatory particles. Associated with two 19S regulatory particles, forms the 26S proteasome and thus participates in the ATP-dependent degradation of ubiquitinated proteins. The 26S proteasome plays a key role in the maintenance of protein homeostasis by removing m
   4329..4349    +  CDS            FLAG (fragment): FLAG® epitope tag, followed by an enterokinase cleavage site
   4399..4987    +  misc_feature   WPRE: woodchuck hepatitis virus posttranscriptional regulatory element
   4912..5499    +  CDS            nef: NEF_HV112 - Experimental evidence at protein level: Swiss-Prot protein existence level 1. Extracellular Nef protein targets CD4(+) T-lymphocytes for apoptosis by interacting with CXCR4 surface receptors. From Human immunodeficiency virus type 1 group M subtype B (isolate PCV12) (HIV-1).
   5506..5686    +  LTR            5' LTR (truncated): truncated 5' long terminal repeat (LTR) from HIV-1
   5718..5942    +  polyA_signal   bGH poly(A) signal: bovine growth hormone polyadenylation signal
   5946..5967    +  promoter       SV40 promoter (fragment): SV40 enhancer and early promoter
   5988..6416    +  rep_origin     f1 ori (sequence partly withheld): f1 bacteriophage origin of replication; arrow indicates direction of (+) strand synthesis
   6430..6759    +  promoter       SV40 promoter: SV40 enhancer and early promoter
   6807..6854    +  promoter       EM7 promoter: synthetic bacterial promoter&nbsp
   6873..7247    +  CDS            BleoR: antibiotic-binding protein; Sh ble from Streptoalloteichus hindustanus; confers resistance to bleomycin, phleomycin, and Zeocin™
   7257..7382    +  CDS            ble (fragment): BLE_KLEPN - Experimental evidence at protein level: Swiss-Prot protein existence level 1. Binding protein with a strong affinity to the bleomycin family of antibiotics. Binds to CL990; an antimitotic-antibiotic compound. From Klebsiella pneumoniae.
   7377..7498    +  polyA_signal   SV40 poly(A) signal: SV40 polyadenylation signal
   7571..7587    -  protein_bind   lac operator: The lac repressor binds to the lac operator to inhibit transcription in E. coli. This inhibition can be relieved by adding lactose or isopropyl-β-D-thiogalactopyranoside (IPTG). lac repressor encoded by lacI
   7595..7625    -  promoter       lac promoter: promoter for the E. coli lac operon
   7640..7661    -  protein_bind   CAP binding site: CAP binding activates transcription in the presence of cAMP. E. coli catabolite activator protein
   7674..7766    -  CDS            lacI (fragment): lac repressor; lacI; The lac repressor binds to the lac operator to inhibit transcription in E. coli. This inhibition can be relieved by adding lactose or isopropyl-β-D-thiogalactopyranoside (IPTG).
   7949..8537    -  rep_origin     ori: high-copy-number ColE1/pMB1/pBR322/pUC origin of replication
   8708..9568    -  CDS            AmpR: β-lactamase; bla; confers resistance to ampicillin, carbenicillin, and related antibiotics
   9569..9673    -  promoter       AmpR promoter: bla
   9732..9784    -  misc_feature   bom (fragment): basis of mobility region from pBR322
