[The description below was written by a language model from this plasmid's Addgene catalogue record and pLannotate feature annotations shown in this document.]
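Description:
pcsII-pb4-flag is an HIV-1-based lentiviral transfer plasmid built on the pCSII-EF2-MCS backbone for expressing C-terminally FLAG-tagged human proteasome beta subunit 4 (PSMB4) in mammalian cells. In bacteria it is maintained through a high-copy ColE1/pUC-type origin and selected with ampicillin via the β-lactamase gene. An f1 origin is also present.

The viral genome is transcribed from a CMV enhancer/promoter fused to a truncated 5' LTR, an arrangement that typically makes genomic RNA production in packaging cells independent of Tat. Downstream lie the Ψ packaging signal with a partial gag sequence, the Rev response element for Rev-dependent nuclear export of the unspliced RNA, and the cPPT/CTS element, which aids nuclear import of the reverse-transcribed genome. The internal expression cassette uses the strong constitutive EF-1α promoter to drive the PSMB4 coding sequence (about 0.8 kb), followed directly by a FLAG epitope for detection or immunoprecipitation. PSMB4 is a non-catalytic component of the 20S core proteasome. A WPRE after the tag enhances transcript stability and expression. The cassette ends with a region annotated as nef-derived sequence, a truncated 3' LTR (labelled as a 5' LTR by the annotation software), and a bGH polyadenylation signal.

Outside the LTRs, an SV40 promoter/EM7 promoter pair drives the Sh ble gene for Zeocin resistance. Because this marker is not packaged into virus, it can select only directly transfected cells, and transduced cells carry no drug marker. The construct suits transient transfection or lentiviral delivery of tagged PSMB4, for example in studies of proteasome assembly and composition.
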