Addgene plasmid #86768: pcsII-pb4-flag
Purpose: C-terminal flag-tagged protein expression in mammalian cells, lentiviral vector
Depositing lab: Do-Hyung Kim. Depositing organization: University of Minnesota. Publication: mTORC1 Coordinates Protein Synthesis and Immunoproteasome Formation via PRAS40 to Prevent Accumulation of Protein Stress. Yun YS, Kim KH, Tschida B, Sachs Z, Noble-Orcutt KE, Moriarity BS, Ai T, Ding R, Williams J, Chen L, Largaespada D, Kim DH. Mol Cell. 2016 Feb 18;61(4):625-39. doi: 10.1016/j.molcel.2016.01.013. Epub 2016 Feb 11. PubMed 26876939.
Backbone
  Vector backbone: pCSII-EF2-MCS
  Vector type: Mammalian Expression, Lentiviral
  Selectable markers: Zeo marker is outside the LTRs and will not be packaged into virus.
Growth in bacteria
  Bacterial resistance: Ampicillin, 100 μg/mL
  Growth temperature: 37°C
  Growth strain: NEB Stable
  Copy number: Unknown
Gene/Insert
  Gene/Insert name: proteasome beta subunit 4
  Species: H. sapiens (human)
  Insert size (bp): 795
  Entrez Gene: PSMB4 (a.k.a. HN3, HsN3, PRAAS3, PROS-26, PROS26)
  Promoter: EF-1a
  Tag / fusion protein: flag (C terminal on insert)
  Cloning method: Unknown
  Sequencing primers: 5′ unknown
Terms and licenses: Academic/Nonprofit Terms; Industry Terms: Not Available to Industry
How to cite: pcsII-pb4-flag was a gift from Do-Hyung Kim (Addgene plasmid # 86768 ; http://n2t.net/addgene:86768 ; RRID:Addgene_86768)
