>Addgene plasmid #86768 | pcsII-pb4-flag | depositor partial sequence | sequence record 169111 | insert
[792 nt withheld, positions 1-792]
TGA
